>Addgene plasmid #8718 | pKT0103 | depositor full sequence | sequence record 6731 | Author sequence
GATCTGTTTAGCTTGCCTCGTCCCCGCCGGGTCACCCGGCCAGCGACATGGAGGCCCAGAATACCCTCCT
TGACAGTCTTGACGTGCGCAGCTCAGGGGCATGATGTGACTGTCGCCCGTACATTTAGCCCATACATCCC
CATGTATAATCATTTGCATCCATACATTTTGATGGCCGCACGGCGCGAAGCAAAAATTACGGCTCCTCGC
TGCAGACCTGCGAGCAGGGAAACGCTCCCCTCACAGACGCGTTGAATTGTCCCCACGCCGCGCCCCTGTA
GAGAAATATAAAAGGTTAGGATTTGCCACTGAGGTTCTTCTTTCATATACTTCCTTTTAAAATCTTGCTA
GGATACAGTTCTCACATCACATCCGAACATAAACAACCATGGGTAAGGAAAAGACTCACGTTTCGAGGCC
GCGATTAAATTCCAACATGGATGCTGATTTATATGGGTATAAATGGGCTCGCGATAATGTCGGGCAATCA
GGTGCGACAATCTATCGATTGTATGGGAAGCCCGATGCGCCAGAGTTGTTTCTGAAACATGGCAAAGGTA
GCGTTGCCAATGATGTTACAGATGAGATGGTCAGACTAAACTGGCTGACGGAATTTATGCCTCTTCCGAC
CATCAAGCATTTTATCCGTACTCCTGATGATGCATGGTTACTCACCACTGCGATCCCCGGCAAAACAGCA
TTCCAGGTATTAGAAGAATATCCTGATTCAGGTGAAAATATTGTTGATGCGCTGGCAGTGTTCCTGCGCC
GGTTGCATTCGATTCCTGTTTGTAATTGTCCTTTTAACAGCGATCGCGTATTTCGTCTCGCTCAGGCGCA
ATCACGAATGAATAACGGTTTGGTTGATGCGAGTGATTTTGATGACGAGCGTAATGGCTGGCCTGTTGAA
CAAGTCTGGAAAGAAATGCATAAGCTTTTGCCATTCTCACCGGATTCAGTCGTCACTCATGGTGATTTCT
CACTTGATAACCTTATTTTTGACGAGGGGAAATTAATAGGTTGTATTGATGTTGGACGAGTCGGAATCGC
AGACCGATACCAGGATCTTGCCATCCTATGGAACTGCCTCGGTGAGTTTTCTCCTTCATTACAGAAACGG
CTTTTTCAAAAATATGGTATTGATAATCCTGATATGAATAAATTGCAGTTTCATTTGATGCTCGATGAGT
TTTTCTAATCAGTACTGACAATAAAAAGATTCTTGTTTTCAAGAACTTGTCATTTGTATAGTTTTTTTAT
ATTGTAGTTGTTCTATTTTAATCAAATGTTAGCGTGATTTATATTTTTTTTCGCCTCGACATCATCTGCC
CAGATGCGAAGTTAAGTGCGCAGAAAGTAATATCATGCGTCAATCGTATGTGAATGCTGGTCGCTATACT
GCTGTCGATTCGATACTAACGCCGCCATCCAGTTTAAACGAGCTCGAATTCATCGATGATATCAGATCCA
CTAGTGGCCTATGCGGCCGCGGATCTGCCGGTCTCCCTATAGTGAGTCGTATTAATTTCGATAAGCCAGG
TTAACCTGCATTAATGAATCGGCCAACGCGCGGGGAGAGGCGGTTTGCGTATTGGGCGCTCTTCCGCTTC
CTCGCTCACTGACTCGCTGCGCTCGGTCGTTCGGCTGCGGCGAGCGGTATCAGCTCACTCAAAGGCGGTA
ATACGGTTATCCACAGAATCAGGGGATAACGCAGGAAAGAACATGTGAGCAAAAGGCCAGCAAAAGGCCA
GGAACCGTAAAAAGGCCGCGTTGCTGGCGTTTTTCCATAGGCTCCGCCCCCCTGACGAGCATCACAAAAA
TCGACGCTCAAGTCAGAGGTGGCGAAACCCGACAGGACTATAAAGATACCAGGCGTTTCCCCCTGGAAGC
TCCCTCGTGCGCTCTCCTGTTCCGACCCTGCCGCTTACCGGATACCTGTCCGCCTTTCTCCCTTCGGGAA
GCGTGGCGCTTTCTCAATGCTCACGCTGTAGGTATCTCAGTTCGGTGTAGGTCGTTCGCTCCAAGCTGGG
CTGTGTGCACGAACCCCCCGTTCAGCCCGACCGCTGCGCCTTATCCGGTAACTATCGTCTTGAGTCCAAC
CCGGTAAGACACGACTTATCGCCACTGGCAGCAGCCACTGGTAACAGGATTAGCAGAGCGAGGTATGTAG
GCGGTGCTACAGAGTTCTTGAAGTGGTGGCCTAACTACGGCTACACTAGAAGGACAGTATTTGGTATCTG
CGCTCTGCTGAAGCCAGTTACCTTCGGAAAAAGAGTTGGTAGCTCTTGATCCGGCAAACAAACCACCGCT
GGTAGCGGTGGTTTTTTTGTTTGCAAGCAGCAGATTACGCGCAGAAAAAAAGGATCTCAAGAAGATCCTT
TGATCTTTTCTACGGGGTCTGACGCTCAGTGGAACGAAAACTCACGTTAAGGGATTTTGGTCATGAGATT
ATCAAAAAGGATCTTCACCTAGATCCTTTTAAATTAAAAATGAAGTTTTAAATCAATCTAAAGTATATAT
GAGTAAACTTGGTCTGACAGTTACCAATGCTTAATCAGTGAGGCACCTATCTCAGCGATCTGTCTATTTC
GTTCATCCATAGTTGCCTGACTCCCCGTCGTGTAGATAACTACGATACGGGAGGGCTTACCATCTGGCCC
CAGTGCTGCAATGATACCGCGAGACCCACGCTCACCGGCTCCAGATTTATCAGCAATAAACCAGCCAGCC
GGAAGGGCCGAGCGCAGAAGTGGTCCTGCAACTTTATCCGCCTCCATCCAGTCTATTAATTGTTGCCGGG
AAGCTAGAGTAAGTAGTTCGCCAGTTAATAGTTTGCGCAACGTTGTTGCCATTGCTACAGGCATCGTGGT
GTCACGCTCGTCGTTTGGTATGGCTTCATTCAGCTCCGGTTCCCAACGATCAAGGCGAGTTACATGATCC
CCCATGTTGTGCAAAAAAGCGGTTAGCTCCTTCGGTCCTCCGATCGTTGTCAGAAGTAAGTTGGCCGCAG
TGTTATCACTCATGGTTATGGCAGCACTGCATAATTCTCTTACTGTCATGCCATCCGTAAGATGCTTTTC
TGTGACTGGTGAGTACTCAACCAAGTCATTCTGAGAATAGTGTATGCGGCGACCGAGTTGCTCTTGCCCG
GCGTCAATACGGGATAATACCGCGCCACATAGCAGAACTTTAAAAGTGCTCATCATTGGAAAACGTTCTT
CGGGGCGAAAACTCTCAAGGATCTTACCGCTGTTGAGATCCAGTTCGATGTAACCCACTCGTGCACCCAA
CTGATCTTCAGCATCTTTTACTTTCACCAGCGTTTCTGGGTGAGCAAAAACAGGAAGGCAAAATGCCGCA
AAAAAGGGAATAAGGGCGACACGGAAATGTTGAATACTCATACTCTTCCTTTTTCAATATTATTGAAGCA
TTTATCAGGGTTATTGTCTCATGAGCGGATACATATTTGAATGTATTTAGAAAAATAAACAAATAGGGGT
TCCGCGCACATTTCCCCGAAAAGTGCCACCTGACGTCTAAGAAACCATTATTATCATGACATTAACCTAT
AAAAATAGGCGTATCACGAGGCCCTTTCGTCTCGCGCGTTTCGGTGATGACGGTGAAAACCTCTGACACA
TGCAGCTCCCGGAGACGGTCACAGCTTGTCTGTAAGCGGATGCCGGGAGCAGACAAGCCCGTCAGGGCGC
GTCAGCGGGTGTTGGCGGGTGTCGGGGCTGGCTTAACTATGCGGCATCAGAGCAGATTGTACTGAGAGTG
CACCATATGGACATATTGTCGTTAGAACGCGGCTACAATTAATACATAACCTTATGTATCATACACATAC
GATTTAGGTGACACTATAGAACGCGGCCGCCAGCTGAAGCTTCGTACGCTGCAGGTCGACGGATCGGTGA
CGGTGCTGGTTTAATTAACATGTCTAAAGGTGAAGAATTATTCACTGGTGTTGTCCCAATTTTGGTTGAA
TTAGATGGTGATGTTAATGGTCACAAATTTTCTGTCTCCGGTGAAGGTGAAGGTGATGCTACTTACGGTA
AATTGACCTTAAAATTGATTTGTACTACTGGTAAATTGCCAGTTCCATGGCCAACCTTAGTCACTACTTT
AGGTTATGGTTTGCAATGTTTTGCTAGATACCCAGATCATATGAAACAACATGACTTTTTCAAGTCTGCC
ATGCCAGAAGGTTATGTTCAAGAAAGAACTATTTTTTTCAAAGATGACGGTAACTACAAGACCAGAGCTG
AAGTCAAGTTTGAAGGTGATACCTTAGTTAATAGAATCGAATTAAAAGGTATTGATTTTAAAGAAGATGG
TAACATTTTAGGTCACAAATTGGAATACAACTATAACTCTCACAATGTTTACATCACTGCTGACAAACAA
AAGAATGGTATCAAAGCTAACTTCAAAATTAGACACAACATTGAAGATGGTGGTGTTCAATTAGCTGACC
ATTATCAACAAAATACTCCAATTGGTGATGGTCCAGTCTTGTTACCAGACAACCATTACTTATCCTATCA
ATCTGCCTTATCCAAAGATCCAAACGAAAAGAGAGACCACATGGTCTTGTTAGAATTTGTTACTGCTGCT
GGTATTACCCATGGTATGGATGAATTGTACAAATAAGGCGCGCCACTTCTAAATAAGCGAATTTCTTATG
ATTTATGATTTTTATTATTAAATAAGTTATAAAAAAAATAAGTGTATACAAATTTTAAAGTGACTCTTAG
GTTTTAAAACGAAAATTCTTATTCTTGAGTAACTCTTTCCTGTAGGTCAGGTTGCTTTCTCAGGTATAGT
ATGAGGTCGCTCTTATTGACCACACCTCTACCGGCAGATCCGCTAGGGATAACAGGGTAATATA
Features (pLannotate 1.2.2; 11 found; start..end, strand, type, name):
     45..1401    +  gene           kanMX: yeast selectable marker conferring kanamycin resistance (Wach et al., 1994)
   1506..1524    -  promoter       T7 promoter: promoter for bacteriophage T7 RNA polymerase
   1546..1599    -  CDS            lacI (fragment): lac repressor; lacI; The lac repressor binds to the lac operator to inhibit transcription in E. coli. This inhibition can be relieved by adding lactose or isopropyl-β-D-thiogalactopyranoside (IPTG).
   1782..2370    -  rep_origin     ori: high-copy-number ColE1/pMB1/pBR322/pUC origin of replication
   2541..3401    -  CDS            AmpR: β-lactamase; bla; confers resistance to ampicillin, carbenicillin, and related antibiotics
   3402..3506    -  promoter       AmpR promoter: bla
   3601..3636    +  CDS            rop (fragment): Rop protein, which maintains plasmids at low copy number; rop
   3738..3789    +  misc_feature   bom (fragment): basis of mobility region from pBR322
   3852..3870    +  promoter       SP6 promoter: promoter for bacteriophage SP6 RNA polymerase
   3940..4656    +  CDS            yeGFP: yeast-enhanced green fluorescent protein codons optimized for translation in S. cerevisiae and C. albicans
   4677..4864    +  terminator     ADH1 terminator: S. cerevisiae ADH1; transcription terminator for the S. cerevisiae alcohol dehydrogenase 1 (ADH1) gene
