[The description below was written by a language model from this plasmid's Addgene catalogue record and pLannotate feature annotations shown in this document.]
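Description:
pKT0103, whose full name is pFA6a-link-yEVenus-KanR, is a yeast fluorescent-protein tagging plasmid built on the pFA6a-link backbone. The complete plasmid is 4,894 nt. It is maintained in E. coli through a high-copy ColE1/pUC-type origin and an ampicillin resistance gene with its own bla promoter. No yeast replication origin is annotated, consistent with the plasmid acting as a source of a tagging cassette rather than as an episome. Short lacI, rop and bom fragments in the feature table are backbone remnants. SP6 and T7 promoters flank the cassette region, and the SP6 site serves as the sequencing primer site.

The payload is yEVenus, a yellow variant made by mutagenesis of yeast codon-optimized yEGFP1, carrying F46L, S65G, V68L, S72A, M153T, V163A, S175G and T203Y. The automated annotation labels this open reading frame simply as yeGFP because of its close similarity. The depositor notes an additional M233I change, inherited from the parental yEGFP, that does not affect fluorescence. The coding sequence sits between preserved PacI and AscI sites. It is preceded by a codon-optimized linker, added to improve expression, and followed by the S. cerevisiae ADH1 terminator.

No yeast promoter is annotated upstream of the fluorescent protein, which fits a design in which expression comes from the gene being tagged. Downstream lies the kanMX marker, which confers G418 resistance in yeast and was subcloned in place of the SpHIS5 marker of the precursor plasmid. According to the associated publication's title, the plasmid belongs to a set of optimized cassettes for fluorescent protein tagging in Saccharomyces cerevisiae. In that use, the linker, yEVenus, terminator and kanMX unit would join the fluorescent protein to a protein of interest, with G418 selection.
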