Addgene plasmid #8718: pKT0103
Depositing lab: Kurt Thorn. Depositing organization: Harvard University. Publication: Optimized cassettes for fluorescent protein tagging in Saccharomyces cerevisiae. Sheff MA, Thorn KS. Yeast 2004 Jun;21(8):661-70. 10.1002/yea.1130 PubMed 15197731.
Backbone
  Vector backbone: pFA6a-link
  Backbone size w/o insert (bp): 4894
  Vector type: Yeast Expression
  Selectable markers: KanR
Growth in bacteria
  Bacterial resistance: Ampicillin, 100 μg/mL
  Growth temperature: 37°C
  Growth strain: DH5alpha
  Copy number: Unknown
Gene/Insert
  Gene/Insert name: yEVenus (alt names: Codon-optimized GFP variant; pKT103 (pFA6a–link–yEVenus–Kan))
  Mutation: yEGFP with F46L, S65G, V68L, S72A, M153T, V163A, S175G, T203Y
  Tag / fusion protein: Codon optimized linker (N terminal on backbone)
  Cloning method: Restriction Enzyme; 5′ cloning site PacI (not destroyed); 3′ cloning site AscI (not destroyed)
  Sequencing primers: 5′ SP6
Terms and licenses: Academic/Nonprofit Terms; Industry Terms: Not Available to Industry
Depositor comments: Full name of this plasmid is pFA6a-link-yEVenus-KanR. yEVenus is created by mutagenesis from a codon-optimized green fluorescent protein - yEGFP1 (Cormack et al. 1997). This yEGFP variant is cloned into pDH5, replacing YFP. An codon-optimized linker was added into the yEGFP variant to improve expression level. The G418 resistance marker (KanR) was introduced into the plasmid by subcloning the BglII/EcoRI fragment of pDH3 (Hailey et al., 2002) into the plasmid, in place of SpHIS5. The yeast GFP used to create this plasmid contained a point mutation M233I that is present in all GFP variants derived from this original yEGFP. The mutation had no effect on fluorescence (see associated publication for more details).
How to cite: pKT0103 was a gift from Kurt Thorn (Addgene plasmid # 8718 ; http://n2t.net/addgene:8718 ; RRID:Addgene_8718)
