>Addgene plasmid #8718 | pKT0103 | addgene partial sequence | sequence record 17179 | SP6 5'-ATTTAGGTGACACTATAG-3'
GGTGACGGTGCTGGTTTAATTAACATGTCTAAAGGTGAAGAATTATTCACTGGTGTTGTCCCAATTTTGG
TTGAATTAGATGGTGATGTTAATGGTCACAAATTTTCTGTCTCCGGTGAAGGTGAAGGTGATGCTACTTA
CGGTAAATTGACCTTAAAATTGATTTGTACTACTGGTAAATTGCCAGTTCCATGGCCAACCTTAGTCACT
ACTTTAGGTTATGGTTTGCAATGTTTTGCTAGATACCCAGATCATATGAAACAACATGACTTTTTCAAGT
CTGCCATGCCAGAAGGTTATGTTCAAGAAAGAACTATTTTTTTCAAAGATGACGGTAACTACAAGACCAG
AGCTGAAGTCAAGTTTGAAGGTGATACCTTAGTTAATAGAATCGAATTAAAAGGTATTGATTTTAAAGAA
GATGGTAACATTTTAGGTCACAAATTGGAATACAACTATAACTCTCACAATGTTTACATCACTGCTGACA
AACAAAAGAATGGTATCAAAGCTAACTTCAAAATTAGACACAACATTGAAGATGGTGGTGTTCAATTAGC
TGACCATTATCAACAAAATACTCCAATTGGTGATGGTCCAGTCTTGTTACCAGACAACCATTACTTATCC
TATCAATCTGCCTTATCCAAAGATCCAAACGAAAAGAGAGACCACATGGTCTTGTTAGAATTTGTTACTG
CTGCTGGTATTACCC
